>Addgene plasmid #73206 | pcDNA3.1-kappa-myc-dL5-2xG4S-TMst | depositor full sequence | sequence record 139721 | Ig kappa 951-1013, myc 1020-1049, dL5 FAP 1065-1784, 2X G4S 1806-1835, PDGFR transmembrane 1854-2000
GACGGATCGGGAGATCTCCCGATCCCCTATGGTGCACTCTCAGTACAATCTGCTCTGATGCCGCATAGTT
AAGCCAGTATCTGCTCCCTGCTTGTGTGTTGGAGGTCGCTGAGTAGTGCGCGAGCAAAATTTAAGCTACA
ACAAGGCAAGGCTTGACCGACAATTGCATGAAGAATCTGCTTAGGGTTAGGCGTTTTGCGCTGCTTCGCG
ATGTACGGGCCAGATATACGCGTTGACATTGATTATTGACTAGTTATTAATAGTAATCAATTACGGGGTC
ATTAGTTCATAGCCCATATATGGAGTTCCGCGTTACATAACTTACGGTAAATGGCCCGCCTGGCTGACCG
CCCAACGACCCCCGCCCATTGACGTCAATAATGACGTATGTTCCCATAGTAACGCCAATAGGGACTTTCC
ATTGACGTCAATGGGTGGAGTATTTACGGTAAACTGCCCACTTGGCAGTACATCAAGTGTATCATATATA
TGCCAAGTACGCCCCCTATTGACGTCAATGACGGTAAATGGCCCGCCTGGCATTATGCCCAGTACATGAC
CTTATGGGACTTTCCTACTTGGCAGTACATCTACGTATTAGTCATCGCTATTACCATGGTGATGCGGTTT
TGGCAGTACATCAATGGGCGTGGATAGCGGTTTGACTCACGGGGATTTCCAAGTCTCCACCCCATTGACG
TCAATGGGAGTTTGTTTTGGCACCAAAATCAACGGGACTTTCCAAAATGTCGTAACAACTCCGCCCCATT
GACGCAAATGGGCGGTAGGCGTGTACGGTGGGAGGTCTATATAAGCAGAGCTCTCTGGCTAACTAGAGAA
CCCACTGCTTACTGGCTTATCGAAATTAATACGACTCACTATAGGGAGACCCAAGCTGGCTAGCGTTTAA
ACTTAAGCTTGCCACCGGATCCGGCTTGGGGATATCCACCATGGAGACAGACACACTCCTGCTATGGGTA
CTGCTGCTCTGGGTTCCAGGTTCCACTGGTGACGAATTCGAGCAGAAGCTGATCAGCGAGGAGGACCTGG
GCCTTTCTGGCCTGCAGGCCGTCGTTACCCAAGAACCTAGTGTTACCGTTAGCCCAGGTGGTACTGTTAT
ACTTACTTGTGGAAGTGGTACGGGTGCCGTCACATCTGGTCATTATGCAAATTGGTTTCAACAAAAACCA
GGACAAGCTCCAAGAGCTTTGATTTTTGATACTGATAAGAAGTATTCTTGGACCCCAGGTAGATTTTCTG
GATCTTTGCTGGGAGCAAAGGCAGCTTTGACAATATCAGATGCTCAGCCTGAGGACGAAGCCGAGTATTA
CTGTTCTCTTAGCGACGTGGATGGCTACTTGTTTGGCGGTGGAACACAACTGACGGTTCTGTCCGGTGGT
GGCGGCTCTGGTGGCGGTGGCAGCGGCGGTGGTGGTTCCGGAGGCGGCGGTTCTCAGGCTGTGGTGACTC
AGGAGCCGTCAGTGACTGTGTCCCCAGGAGGGACAGTCATTCTCACTTGTGGCTCCGGCACTGGAGCTGT
CACCAGTGGTCATTATGCCAACTGGTTCCAGCAGAAGCCTGGCCAAGCCCCCAGGGCACTTATATTTGAC
ACCGACAAGAAGTATTCCTGGACCCCTGGCCGATTCTCAGGCTCCCTCCTTGGGGCCAAGGCTGCCCTGA
CCATCTCGGATGCGCAGCCTGAAGATGAGGCTGAGTATTACTGTTCGCTCTCCGACGTTGACGGTTATCT
GTTCGGAGGAGGCACCCAGCTGACCGTCCTCTCCGCGGCCGGTCTGGCCCATATGGGAGGCGGTGGGTCT
GGTGGCGGTGGCAGCACCGGTATCTTACTCGAGGCTGTGGGCCAGGACACGCAGGAGGTCATCGTGGTGC
CACACTCCTTGCCCTTTAAGGTGGTGGTGATCTCAGCCATCCTGGCCCTGGTGGTGCTCACCATCATCTC
CCTTATCATCCTCATCATGCTTTGGCAGAAGAAGCCACGTTAAGTCGAGGCAGCTGTCGACTCTAGAGGG
CCCGTTTAAACCCGCTGATCAGCCTCGACTGTGCCTTCTAGTTGCCAGCCATCTGTTGTTTGCCCCTCCC
CCGTGCCTTCCTTGACCCTGGAAGGTGCCACTCCCACTGTCCTTTCCTAATAAAATGAGGAAATTGCATC
GCATTGTCTGAGTAGGTGTCATTCTATTCTGGGGGGTGGGGTGGGGCAGGACAGCAAGGGGGAGGATTGG
GAAGACAATAGCAGGCATGCTGGGGATGCGGTGGGCTCTATGGCTTCTGAGGCGGAAAGAACCAGCTGGG
GCTCTAGGGGGTATCCCC
[124 nt withheld, positions 2329-2452]
C
[91 nt withheld, positions 2454-2544]
A
[49 nt withheld, positions 2546-2594]
CCTTTGACGTTGGAGTCCACGTTCTTT
[37 nt withheld, positions 2622-2658]
ACCCTATCTCGGTCTATTCTTTTGATTTATAAGGGATTTTGCCGATTTCGGCCTATTGGTTAAAAAATGA
GCTGATTTAACAAAAATTTAACGCGAATTAATTCTGTGGAATGTGTGTCAGTTAGGGTGTGGAAAGTCCC
CAGGCTCCCCAGCAGGCAGAAGTATGCAAAGCATGCATCTCAATTAGTCAGCAACCAGGTGTGGAAAGTC
CCCAGGCTCCCCAGCAGGCAGAAGTATGCAAAGCATGCATCTCAATTAGTCAGCAACCATAGTCCCGCCC
CTAACTCCGCCCATCCCGCCCCTAACTCCGCCCAGTTCCGCCCATTCTCCGCCCCATGGCTGACTAATTT
TTTTTATTTATGCAGAGGCCGAGGCCGCCTCTGCCTCTGAGCTATTCCAGAAGTAGTGAGGAGGCTTTTT
TGGAGGCCTAGGCTTTTGCAAAAAGCTCCCGGGAGCTTGTATATCCATTTTCGGATCTGATCAAGAGACA
GGATGAGGATCGTTTCGCATGATTGAACAAGATGGATTGCACGCAGGTTCTCCGGCCGCTTGGGTGGAGA
GGCTATTCGGCTATGACTGGGCACAACAGACAATCGGCTGCTCTGATGCCGCCGTGTTCCGGCTGTCAGC
GCAGGGGCGCCCGGTTCTTTTTGTCAAGACCGACCTGTCCGGTGCCCTGAATGAACTGCAGGACGAGGCA
GCGCGGCTATCGTGGCTGGCCACGACGGGCGTTCCTTGCGCAGCTGTGCTCGACGTTGTCACTGAAGCGG
GAAGGGACTGGCTGCTATTGGGCGAAGTGCCGGGGCAGGATCTCCTGTCATCTCACCTTGCTCCTGCCGA
GAAAGTATCCATCATGGCTGATGCAATGCGGCGGCTGCATACGCTTGATCCGGCTACCTGCCCATTCGAC
CACCAAGCGAAACATCGCATCGAGCGAGCACGTACTCGGATGGAAGCCGGTCTTGTCGATCAGGATGATC
TGGACGAAGAGCATCAGGGGCTCGCGCCAGCCGAACTGTTCGCCAGGCTCAAGGCGCGCATGCCCGACGG
CGAGGATCTCGTCGTGACCCATGGCGATGCCTGCTTGCCGAATATCATGGTGGAAAATGGCCGCTTTTCT
GGATTCATCGACTGTGGCCGGCTGGGTGTGGCGGACCGCTATCAGGACATAGCGTTGGCTACCCGTGATA
TTGCTGAAGAGCTTGGCGGCGAATGGGCTGACCGCTTCCTCGTGCTTTACGGTATCGCCGCTCCCGATTC
GCAGCGCATCGCCTTCTATCGCCTTCTTGACGAGTTCTTCTGAGCGGGACTCTGGGGTTCGAAATGACCG
ACCAAGCGACGCCCAACCTGCCATCACGAGATTTCGATTCCACCGCCGCCTTCTATGAAAGGTTGGGCTT
CGGAATCGTTTTCCGGGACGCCGGCTGGATGATCCTCCAGCGCGGGGATCTCATGCTGGAGTTCTTCGCC
CACCCCAACTTGTTTATTGCAGCTTATAATGGTTACAAATAAAGCAATAGCATCACAAATTTCACAAATA
AAGCATTTTTTTCACTGCATTCTAGTTGTGGTTTGTCCAAACTCATCAATGTATCTTATCATGTCTGTAT
ACCGTCGACCTCTAGCTAGAGCTTGGCGTAATCATGGTCATAGCTGTTTCCTGTGTGAAATTGTTATCCG
CTCACAATTCCACACAACATACGAGCCGGAAGCATAAAGTGTAAAGCCTGGGGTGCCTAATGAGTGAGCT
AACTCACATTAATTGCGTTGCGCTCACTGCCCGCTTTCCAGTCGGGAAACCTGTCGTGCCAGCTGCATTA
ATGAATCGGCCAACGCGCGGGGAGAGGCGGTTTGCGTATTGGGCGCTCTTCCGCTTCCTCGCTCACTGAC
TCGCTGCGCTCGGTCGTTCGGCTGCGGCGAGCGGTATCAGCTCACTCAAAGGCGGTAATACGGTTATCCA
CAGAATCAGGGGATAACGCAGGAAAGAACATGTGAGCAAAAGGCCAGCAAAAGGCCAGGAACCGTAAAAA
GGCCGCGTTGCTGGCGTTTTTCCATAGGCTCCGCCCCCCTGACGAGCATCACAAAAATCGACGCTCAAGT
CAGAGGTGGCGAAACCCGACAGGACTATAAAGATACCAGGCGTTTCCCCCTGGAAGCTCCCTCGTGCGCT
CTCCTGTTCCGACCCTGCCGCTTACCGGATACCTGTCCGCCTTTCTCCCTTCGGGAAGCGTGGCGCTTTC
TCATAGCTCACGCTGTAGGTATCTCAGTTCGGTGTAGGTCGTTCGCTCCAAGCTGGGCTGTGTGCACGAA
CCCCCCGTTCAGCCCGACCGCTGCGCCTTATCCGGTAACTATCGTCTTGAGTCCAACCCGGTAAGACACG
ACTTATCGCCACTGGCAGCAGCCACTGGTAACAGGATTAGCAGAGCGAGGTATGTAGGCGGTGCTACAGA
GTTCTTGAAGTGGTGGCCTAACTACGGCTACACTAGAAGAACAGTATTTGGTATCTGCGCTCTGCTGAAG
CCAGTTACCTTCGGAAAAAGAGTTGGTAGCTCTTGATCCGGCAAACAAACCACCGCTGGTAGCGGTTTTT
TTGTTTGCAAGCAGCAGATTACGCGCAGAAAAAAAGGATCTCAAGAAGATCCTTTGATCTTTTCTACGGG
GTCTGACGCTCAGTGGAACGAAAACTCACGTTAAGGGATTTTGGTCATGAGATTATCAAAAAGGATCTTC
ACCTAGATCCTTTTAAATTAAAAATGAAGTTTTAAATCAATCTAAAGTATATATGAGTAAACTTGGTCTG
ACAGTTACCAATGCTTAATCAGTGAGGCACCTATCTCAGCGATCTGTCTATTTCGTTCATCCATAGTTGC
CTGACTCCCCGTCGTGTAGATAACTACGATACGGGAGGGCTTACCATCTGGCCCCAGTGCTGCAATGATA
CCGCGAGACCCACGCTCACCGGCTCCAGATTTATCAGCAATAAACCAGCCAGCCGGAAGGGCCGAGCGCA
GAAGTGGTCCTGCAACTTTATCCGCCTCCATCCAGTCTATTAATTGTTGCCGGGAAGCTAGAGTAAGTAG
TTCGCCAGTTAATAGTTTGCGCAACGTTGTTGCCATTGCTACAGGCATCGTGGTGTCACGCTCGTCGTTT
GGTATGGCTTCATTCAGCTCCGGTTCCCAACGATCAAGGCGAGTTACATGATCCCCCATGTTGTGCAAAA
AAGCGGTTAGCTCCTTCGGTCCTCCGATCGTTGTCAGAAGTAAGTTGGCCGCAGTGTTATCACTCATGGT
TATGGCAGCACTGCATAATTCTCTTACTGTCATGCCATCCGTAAGATGCTTTTCTGTGACTGGTGAGTAC
TCAACCAAGTCATTCTGAGAATAGTGTATGCGGCGACCGAGTTGCTCTTGCCCGGCGTCAATACGGGATA
ATACCGCGCCACATAGCAGAACTTTAAAAGTGCTCATCATTGGAAAACGTTCTTCGGGGCGAAAACTCTC
AAGGATCTTACCGCTGTTGAGATCCAGTTCGATGTAACCCACTCGTGCACCCAACTGATCTTCAGCATCT
TTTACTTTCACCAGCGTTTCTGGGTGAGCAAAAACAGGAAGGCAAAATGCCGCAAAAAAGGGAATAAGGG
CGACACGGAAATGTTGAATACTCATACTCTTCCTTTTTCAATATTATTGAAGCATTTATCAGGGTTATTG
TCTCATGAGCGGATACATATTTGAATGTATTTAGAAAAATAAACAAATAGGGGTTCCGCGCACATTTCCC
CGAAAAGTGCCACCTGACGTC
Features (pLannotate 1.2.2; 22 found; start..end, strand, type, name):
     28..80      -  misc_feature   bom (fragment): basis of mobility region from pBR322
    235..618     +  enhancer       CMV enhancer: human cytomegalovirus immediate early enhancer
    619..822     +  promoter       CMV promoter: human cytomegalovirus (CMV) immediate early promoter
    818..851     +  LTR            5' LTR (truncated) (fragment): truncated 5' long terminal repeat (LTR) from HIV-1
    867..885     +  promoter       T7 promoter: promoter for bacteriophage T7 RNA polymerase
    951..1013    +  sig_peptide    Igκ leader: leader sequence from mouse immunoglobulin κ light chain
   1065..1784    +  CDS            FAPα2: fluorogen-activating protein composed of a dimer of the L5-MG single-chain antibody fragment (Szent-Gyorgyi et al., 2008) binds malachite green derivatives to produce red fluorescence
   1854..2000    +  CDS            PDGFRβ TM domain: transmembrane domain from platelet derived growth factor receptor beta
   2059..2283    +  polyA_signal   bGH poly(A) signal: bovine growth hormone polyadenylation signal
   2287..2308    +  promoter       SV40 promoter (fragment): SV40 enhancer and early promoter
   2329..2757    +  rep_origin     f1 ori (sequence partly withheld): f1 bacteriophage origin of replication; arrow indicates direction of (+) strand synthesis
   2771..3100    +  promoter       SV40 promoter: SV40 enhancer and early promoter
   3167..3958    +  CDS            neo: KKA2_KLEPN - Also known as kan, nptII. Experimental evidence at protein level: Swiss-Prot protein existence level 1. Resistance to kanamycin, neomycin, paromomycin, ribostamycin, butirosin and gentamicin B. From Klebsiella pneumoniae.
   3982..4140    +  CDS            ble (fragment): BLE_KLEPN - Experimental evidence at protein level: Swiss-Prot protein existence level 1. Binding protein with a strong affinity to the bleomycin family of antibiotics. Binds to CL990; an antimitotic-antibiotic compound. From Klebsiella pneumoniae.
   4135..4256    +  polyA_signal   SV40 poly(A) signal: SV40 polyadenylation signal
   4329..4345    -  protein_bind   lac operator: The lac repressor binds to the lac operator to inhibit transcription in E. coli. This inhibition can be relieved by adding lactose or isopropyl-β-D-thiogalactopyranoside (IPTG). lac repressor encoded by lacI
   4353..4383    -  promoter       lac promoter: promoter for the E. coli lac operon
   4398..4419    -  protein_bind   CAP binding site: CAP binding activates transcription in the presence of cAMP. E. coli catabolite activator protein
   4432..4524    -  CDS            lacI (fragment): lac repressor; lacI; The lac repressor binds to the lac operator to inhibit transcription in E. coli. This inhibition can be relieved by adding lactose or isopropyl-β-D-thiogalactopyranoside (IPTG).
   4707..5292    -  rep_origin     ori: high-copy-number ColE1/pMB1/pBR322/pUC origin of replication
   5463..6323    -  CDS            AmpR: β-lactamase; bla; confers resistance to ampicillin, carbenicillin, and related antibiotics
   6324..6428    -  promoter       AmpR promoter: bla
