[The description below was written by a language model from this plasmid's Addgene catalogue record and pLannotate feature annotations shown in this document.]
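Description:
pcDNA3.1-kappa-myc-dL5-2xG4S-TMst is a 6.5 kb mammalian expression plasmid built on the pcDNA3.1 backbone, designed to display a fluorogen-activating protein (FAP) on the outer surface of mammalian cells. It is maintained in E. coli as a high-copy plasmid through a ColE1/pUC-type origin and ampicillin resistance (AmpR). An SV40 promoter-driven neomycin phosphotransferase cassette with an SV40 polyadenylation signal allows G418 selection of stably transfected cells. An f1 origin is also present. The depositor notes minor backbone edits: an NdeI site was removed from the CMV promoter and the vector XhoI site was destroyed, with a new XhoI site brought in by the insert.

The roughly 1.1 kb insert sits between the CMV enhancer/promoter and the bGH polyadenylation signal, and a T7 promoter lies just upstream of the coding region. The open reading frame begins with a mouse Igκ light-chain leader that routes the protein into the secretory pathway. This is followed by a myc epitope tag, the dL5 FAP, two copies of a G4S flexible linker, and a transmembrane domain derived from PDGFRβ that anchors the fusion in the plasma membrane. The gene link to human MYC in the record reflects only the epitope tag. The FAP is the dL5** variant, a dimer of the L5-MG antibody-derived fragment carrying E52D and L91S (also numbered E50D/L89S). It binds malachite green derivatives and switches on their red to far-red fluorescence. Because the dye fluoresces only when bound, the construct supports no-wash labelling of the cell surface, and it belongs to a set of FAP constructs targeted to different subcellular compartments.
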