Addgene plasmid #73206: pcDNA3.1-kappa-myc-dL5-2xG4S-TMst
Purpose: Expresses myc-dL5(E52D)-TM (PDGFR derived) on the surface of mammalian cells, with an Igk-leader. (MBIC5, dL5**, FAP)
Depositing lab: Marcel Bruchez. Depositing organization: Carnegie Mellon University. Publication: Rapid, specific, no-wash, far-red fluorogen activation in subcellular compartments by targeted fluorogen activating proteins. Telmer CA, Verma R, Teng H, Andreko S, Law L, Bruchez MP. ACS Chem Biol. 2015 May 15;10(5):1239-46. doi: 10.1021/cb500957k. Epub 2015 Feb 16. PubMed 25650487.
Backbone
  Vector backbone: pcDNA3.1
  Backbone manufacturer: Invitrogen
  Backbone size w/o insert (bp): 5388
  Total vector size (bp): 6459
  Modifications to backbone: The NdeI site was removed from the CMV promoter. The XhoI in the vector was destroyed. Another was introduced with the insert.
  Vector type: Mammalian Expression
  Selectable markers: Neomycin (select with G418)
Growth in bacteria
  Bacterial resistance: Ampicillin, 100 μg/mL
  Growth temperature: 37°C
  Growth strain: DH5alpha
  Growth instructions: No special instructions.
  Copy number: High Copy
Gene/Insert
  Gene/Insert name: kappa-myc-dL5-2XG4S-TM (alt names: dL5-TM; Surface)
  Species: H. sapiens (human)
  Insert size (bp): 1071
  Mutation: The dL5** FAP is E50D, L89S, also known as E52D/L91S and NP138
  Entrez Gene: MYC (a.k.a. MRTL, MYCC, bHLHe39, c-Myc)
  Promoter: CMV
  Tag / fusion protein: The FAP is fused with 2 copies of a G4S linker; myc 1020-1049
  Cloning method: Restriction Enzyme; 5′ cloning site BamHI (not destroyed); 3′ cloning site SalI/XhoI but another XhoI introduced with the insert (destroyed during cloning)
  Sequencing primers: 5′ CMVF; 3′ BGHR
Terms and licenses: Academic/Nonprofit Terms; Industry Terms: Not Available to Industry
Depositor comments: Please visit the Molecular Biosensor and Imaging Center website for current protocols and information about dyes to be used in combination with the proteins expressed from this plasmid. For more information about this plasmid, please see the associated publication (PMID: 25650487) as well as He et al. Nat Methods. 2016 Jan 25. doi: 10.1038/nmeth.3735. [Epub ahead of print] PMID: 26808669.
How to cite: pcDNA3.1-kappa-myc-dL5-2xG4S-TMst was a gift from Marcel Bruchez (Addgene plasmid # 73206 ; http://n2t.net/addgene:73206 ; RRID:Addgene_73206)
