>Addgene plasmid #73206 | pcDNA3.1-kappa-myc-dL5-2xG4S-TMst | addgene partial sequence | sequence record 139719 | CMV-F 5'-CGCAAATGGGCGGTAGGCGTG-3'
CTATATAAGCAGAGCTCTCTGGCTAACTAGAGAACCCACTGCTTACTGGCTTATCGAAATTAATACGACT
CACTATAGGGAGACCCAAGCTGGCTAGCGTTTAAACTTAAGCTTGCCACCGGATCCGGCTTGGGGATATC
CACCATGGAGACAGACACACTCCTGCTATGGGTACTGCTGCTCTGGGTTCCAGGTTCCACTGGTGACGAA
TTCGAGCAGAAGCTGATCAGCGAGGAGGACCTGGGCCTTTCTGGCCTGCAGGCCGTCGTTACCCAAGAAC
CTAGTGTTACCGTTAGCCCAGGTGGTACTGTTATACTTACTTGTGGAAGTGGTACGGGTGCCGTCACATC
TGGTCATTATGCAAATTGGTTTCAACAAAAACCAGGACAAGCTCCAAGAGCTTTGATTTTTGATACTGAT
AAGAAGTATTCTTGGACCCCAGGTAGATTTTCTGGATCTTTGCTGGGAGCAAAGGCAGCTTTGACAATAT
CAGATGCTCAGCCTGAGGACGAAGCCGAGTATTACTGTTCTCTTAGCGACGTGGATGGCTACTTGTTTGG
CGGTGGAACACAACTGACGGTTCTGTCCGGTGGTGGCGGCTCTGGTGGCGGTGGCAGCGGCGGTGGTGGT
TCCGGAGGCGGCGGTTCTCAGGCTGTGGTGACTCAGGAGCCGTCAGTGACTGTGTCCCCAGGAGGGACAG
TCATTCTCACTTGTGGCTCCGGCACTGGAGCTGTCACCAGTGGTCATTATGCCAACTGGTTCCAGCAGAA
GCCTGGCCAAGCCCCCAGGGCACTTATATTTGACACCGACAAGAAGTATTCCTGGACCCCTGGCCGATTC
TCAGGCTCCCTCCTTGGGGCCAAGGCTGCCCTGACCATCTCGGATGCGCAGCCTGAAGATGAGGCTGAGT
ATTACTGTTCGCTCTCCGACGTTGACGGTTATCTGTTCGGAGGAGGCACCCAGCTGACCGTCCTCTCCGC
GGCCGGTCTGGCCCATATGGGAGGCGGTGGGTCTGGTGGCGGTGGCAGCACCGGTATCTTACTCGA
