>Addgene plasmid #73206 | pcDNA3.1-kappa-myc-dL5-2xG4S-TMst | addgene partial sequence | sequence record 139720 | BGH-rev 5'-TAGAAGGCACAGTCGAGG-3'
GGGCCCTCTAGAGTCGACAGCTGCCTCGACTTAACGTGGCTTCTTCTGCCAAAGCATGATGAGGATGATA
AGGGAGATGATGGTGAGCACCACCAGGGCCAGGATGGCTGAGATCACCACCACCTTAAAGGGCAAGGAGT
GTGGCACCACGATGACCTCCTGCGTGTCCTGGCCCACAGCCTCGAGTAAGATACCGGTGCTGCCACCGCC
ACCAGACCCACCGCCTCCCATATGGGCCAGACCGGCCGCGGAGAGGACGGTCAGCTGGGTGCCTCCTCCG
AACAGATAACCGTCAACGTCGGAGAGCGAACAGTAATACTCAGCCTCATCTTCAGGCTGCGCATCCGAGA
TGGTCAGGGCAGCCTTGGCCCCAAGGAGGGAGCCTGAGAATCGGCCAGGGGTCCAGGAATACTTCTTGTC
GGTGTCAAATATAAGTGCCCTGGGGGCTTGGCCAGGCTTCTGCTGGAACCAGTTGGCATAATGACCACTG
GTGACAGCTCCAGTGCCGGAGCCACAAGTGAGAATGACTGTCCCTCCTGGGGACACAGTCACTGACGGCT
CCTGAGTCACCACAGCCTGAGAACCGCCGCCTCCGGAACCACCACCGCCGCTGCCACCGCCACCAGAGCC
GCCACCACCGGACAGAACCGTCAGTTGTGTTCCACCGCCAAACAAGTAGCCATCCACGTCGCTAAGAGAA
CAGTAATACTCGGCTTCGTCCTCAGGCTGAGCATCTGATATTGTCAAAGCTGCCTTTGCTCCCAGCAAAG
ATCCAGAAAATCTACCTGGGGTCCAAGAATACTTCTTATCAGTATCAAAAATCAAAGCTCTTGGAGCTTG
TCCTGGTTTTTGTTGAAACCAATTTGCATAATGACCAGATGTGACGGCACCCGTACCACTTCCACAAGTA
AGTATAACAGTACCACCTGGGCTAACGGTAACACTAGGTTCTTGGGTAACGACGGCCTGCAGGCCAGAAA
GGCCCAGGTCCTCCTCGCTGATCAGCTTCTGCTCGAATTCGTCACCAGTGGAACCTGGAACCCAGAGCAG
CAGTACCCATAGCAGGAGTGTGTCTGTCTCCATGGTGGA
